Addgene plasmid #166157: pDONR221-CALM3(3of4)
Purpose: Gateway entry vector for N. furzeri CALM3
Depositing lab: Daniel Jarosz. Depositing organization: Stanford University. Publication: Tissue-specific landscape of protein aggregation and quality control in an aging vertebrate. Chen YR, Harel I, Singh PP, Ziv I, Moses E, Goshtchevsky U, Machado BE, Brunet A, Jarosz DF. Dev Cell. 2024 Jul 22;59(14):1892-1911.e13. doi: 10.1016/j.devcel.2024.04.014. Epub 2024 May 28. PubMed 38810654.
Backbone
  Vector backbone: pDONR221
  Vector type: Gateway Entry Vector
Growth in bacteria
  Bacterial resistance: Kanamycin, 50 μg/mL
  Growth temperature: 37°C
  Growth strain: DH5alpha
  Copy number: High Copy
Gene/Insert
  Gene/Insert name: CALM3(3of4)
  Species: N. furzeri
  Insert size (bp): 642
  Cloning method: Gateway Cloning
Terms and licenses: Academic/Nonprofit Terms; Industry Terms: Not Available to Industry
Depositor comments: Stopless entry clone. Please visit https://doi.org/10.1101/2022.02.26.482120 for bioRxiv preprint. Also see Harel and Chen et al. 2024 (https://doi.org/10.1016/j.celrep.2023.112787)
How to cite: pDONR221-CALM3(3of4) was a gift from Daniel Jarosz (Addgene plasmid # 166157 ; http://n2t.net/addgene:166157 ; RRID:Addgene_166157)
