[The description below was written by a language model from this plasmid's Addgene catalogue record and pLannotate feature annotations shown in this document.]
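Description:
pDONR221-CALM3(3of4) is a Gateway entry clone built on the pDONR221 backbone, carrying a calmodulin-family coding sequence, CALM3, from the African turquoise killifish Nothobranchius furzeri. The "(3of4)" suffix presumably distinguishes one of several annotated CALM3 gene copies or models in that species, although the record does not explain it. The plasmid is about 3.2 kb, is maintained in E. coli at high copy through a ColE1/pUC-type origin, and is selected with kanamycin via an aminoglycoside phosphotransferase (KanR) gene.

The insert, listed as 642 bp, sits between attL1 and attL2, the recombination sites produced by a BP reaction and used by LR Clonase to move the ORF directionally into any attR-containing destination vector. Automated annotation recognises roughly 450 bp at the 3' end of the insert as matching human CALM1, which reflects the very high conservation of calmodulin across vertebrates rather than a human origin. The insert sequence upstream of that match is not annotated. The depositor describes the clone as stopless, so the ORF lacks a termination codon and can be fused in frame to C-terminal tags or reporters supplied by the destination vector. As an entry vector it has no promoter intended to drive expression of the insert. The rrnB T1 and T2 terminators upstream of attL1 insulate the cassette from read-through transcription, a T7 promoter lies just outside attL2 facing the insert, and the short lacI and lacZα fragments are backbone remnants. The associated work concerns protein aggregation and quality control in ageing killifish tissues, so the clone serves as a source for building tagged CALM3 expression constructs.
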