Features (pLannotate 1.2.2; 10 found; start..end, strand, type, name):
    121..213     +  CDS            lacI (fragment): lac repressor; lacI; The lac repressor binds to the lac operator to inhibit transcription in E. coli. This inhibition can be relieved by adding lactose or isopropyl-β-D-thiogalactopyranoside (IPTG).
    268..295     -  terminator     rrnB T2 terminator: transcription terminator T2 from the E. coli rrnB gene
    427..470     +  terminator     rrnB T1 terminator: Escherichia coli rrnB; transcription terminator T1 from the E. coli rrnB gene
    517..553     -  CDS            lacZα (fragment): LacZα fragment of β-galactosidase; lacZ fragment
    569..668     +  protein_bind   attL1: mutant version of attL; recombination site for the Gateway® LR reaction LR Clonase™
    881..1327    +  CDS            CALM1 (sequence withheld): CALM1_HUMAN - Also known as CALM, CAM, CAM1. Experimental evidence at protein level: Swiss-Prot protein existence level 1. (Microbial infection) Required for Legionella pneumophila SidJ glutamylase activity. From Homo sapiens (Human).
   1329..1428    -  protein_bind   attL2: mutant version of attL; recombination site for the Gateway® LR reaction LR Clonase™
   1446..1464    -  promoter       T7 promoter: promoter for bacteriophage T7 RNA polymerase
   1598..2407    +  CDS            KanR: aminoglycoside phosphotransferase; aph(3')-Ia; confers resistance to kanamycin in bacteria or G418 (Geneticin®) in eukaryotes
   2554..3142    +  rep_origin     ori: high-copy-number ColE1/pMB1/pBR322/pUC origin of replication
>Addgene plasmid #166157 | pDONR221-CALM3(3of4) | addgene full sequence | sequence record 328993 | Addgene NGS Result
CTTTCCTGCGTTATCCCCTGATTCTGTGGATAACCGTATTACCGCCTTTGAGTGAGCTGATACCGCTCGC
CGCAGCCGAACGACCGAGCGCAGCGAGTCAGTGAGCGAGGAAGCGGAAGAGCGCCCAATACGCAAACCGC
CTCTCCCCGCGCGTTGGCCGATTCATTAATGCAGCTGGCACGACAGGTTTCCCGACTGGAAAGCGGGCAG
TGAGCGCAACGCAATTAATACGCGTACCGCTAGCCAGGAAGAGTTTGTAGAAACGCAAAAAGGCCATCCG
TCAGGATGGCCTTCTGCTTAGTTTGATGCCTGGCAGTTTATGGCGGGCGTCCTGCCCGCCACCCTCCGGG
CCGTTGCTTCACAACGTTCAAATCCGCTCCCGGCGGATTTGTCCTACTCAGGAGAGCGTTCACCGACAAA
CAACAGATAAAACGAAAGGCCCAGTCTTCCGACTGAGCCTTTCGTTTTATTTGATGCCTGGCAGTTCCCT
ACTCTCGCGTTAACGCTAGCATGGATGTTTTCCCAGTCACGACGTTGTAAAACGACGGCCAGTCTTAAGC
TCGGGCCCCAAATAATGATTTTATTTTGACTGATAGTGACCTGTTCGTTGCAACAAATTGATGAGCAATG
CTTTTTTATAATGCCAACTTTGTACAAAAAAGCAGGCTTCGAAGGAGATAACAAAATGCTCTCGTGCTGG
GGGCGGGGCTGCTGCTGCAAGCCGGAATACGGAAATGAGTGCGGCGGAGGGATACACACACAAGCCGACC
AATATACACAGTCGGCTTGTGTGTACGCCGCCGCCAGTGGAACGCCATTTGAGGGACGAGCTCACTTCCA
GACTGCCTCCACGGACCGACAAGCATACAACCCGTCCGAA
[447 nt withheld, positions 881-1327]
GACCCAGCTTTCTTGTACAAAGTTGGCATTATAAGAAAGCATTGCTTATCAATTTGTTGCAACGAACAGG
TCACTATCAGTCAAAATAAAATCATTATTTGCCATCCAGCTGATATCCCCTATAGTGAGTCGTATTACAT
GGTCATAGCTGTTTCCTGGCAGCTCTGGCCCGTGTCTCAAAATCTCTGATGTTACATTGCACAAGATAAA
AATATATCATCATGAACAATAAAACTGTCTGCTTACATAAACAGTAATACAAGGGGTGTTATGAGCCATA
TTCAACGGGAAACGTCGAGGCCGCGATTAAATTCCAACATGGATGCTGATTTATATGGGTATAAATGGGC
TCGCGATAATGTCGGGCAATCAGGTGCGACAATCTATCGCTTGTATGGGAAGCCCGATGCGCCAGAGTTG
TTTCTGAAACATGGCAAAGGTAGCGTTGCCAATGATGTTACAGATGAGATGGTCAGACTAAACTGGCTGA
CGGAATTTATGCCTCTTCCGACCATCAAGCATTTTATCCGTACTCCTGATGATGCATGGTTACTCACCAC
TGCGATCCCCGGAAAAACAGCATTCCAGGTATTAGAAGAATATCCTGATTCAGGTGAAAATATTGTTGAT
GCGCTGGCAGTGTTCCTGCGCCGGTTGCATTCGATTCCTGTTTGTAATTGTCCTTTTAACAGCGATCGCG
TATTTCGTCTCGCTCAGGCGCAATCACGAATGAATAACGGTTTGGTTGATGCGAGTGATTTTGATGACGA
GCGTAATGGCTGGCCTGTTGAACAAGTCTGGAAAGAAATGCATAAACTTTTGCCATTCTCACCGGATTCA
GTCGTCACTCATGGTGATTTCTCACTTGATAACCTTATTTTTGACGAGGGGAAATTAATAGGTTGTATTG
ATGTTGGACGAGTCGGAATCGCAGACCGATACCAGGATCTTGCCATCCTATGGAACTGCCTCGGTGAGTT
TTCTCCTTCATTACAGAAACGGCTTTTTCAAAAATATGGTATTGATAATCCTGATATGAATAAATTGCAG
TTTCATTTGATGCTCGATGAGTTTTTCTAATCAGAATTGGTTAATTGGTTGTAACACTGGCAGAGCATTA
CGCTGACTTGACGGGACGGCGCAAGCTCATGACCAAAATCCCTTAACGTGAGTTACGCGTCGTTCCACTG
AGCGTCAGACCCCGTAGAAAAGATCAAAGGATCTTCTTGAGATCCTTTTTTTCTGCGCGTAATCTGCTGC
TTGCAAACAAAAAAACCACCGCTACCAGCGGTGGTTTGTTTGCCGGATCAAGAGCTACCAACTCTTTTTC
CGAAGGTAACTGGCTTCAGCAGAGCGCAGATACCAAATACTGTTCTTCTAGTGTAGCCGTAGTTAGGCCA
CCACTTCAAGAACTCTGTAGCACCGCCTACATACCTCGCTCTGCTAATCCTGTTACCAGTGGCTGCTGCC
AGTGGCGATAAGTCGTGTCTTACCGGGTTGGACTCAAGACGATAGTTACCGGATAAGGCGCAGCGGTCGG
GCTGAACGGGGGGTTCGTGCACACAGCCCAGCTTGGAGCGAACGACCTACACCGAACTGAGATACCTACA
GCGTGAGCTATGAGAAAGCGCCACGCTTCCCGAAGGGAGAAAGGCGGACAGGTATCCGGTAAGCGGCAGG
GTCGGAACAGGAGAGCGCACGAGGGAGCTTCCAGGGGGAAACGCCTGGTATCTTTATAGTCCTGTCGGGT
TTCGCCACCTCTGACTTGAGCGTCGATTTTTGTGATGCTCGTCAGGGGGGCGGAGCCTATGGAAAAACGC
CAGCAACGCGGCCTTTTTACGGTTCCTGGCCTTTTGCTGGCCTTTTGCTCACATGTT
