>Addgene plasmid #166157 | pDONR221-CALM3(3of4) | depositor partial sequence | sequence record 322706 | insert sequence
ATGCTCTCGTGCTGGGGGCGGGGCTGCTGCTGCAAGCCGGAATACGGAAATGAGTGCGGCGGAGGGATAC
ACACACAAGCCGACCAATATACACAGTCGGCTTGTGTGTACGCCGCCGCCAGTGGAACGCCATTTGAGGG
ACGAGCTCACTTCCAGACTGCCTCCACGGACCGACAAGCATACAACCCGTCCGAA
[447 nt withheld, positions 196-642]
